Addgene plasmid #242216: pMAL-c4X-MBP-ARID1A-IDR2
Purpose: Expression of MBP-tagged human ARID1A IDR2 (a.a. 1170-1610) in E. coli
Depositing lab: Courtney Hodges. Depositing organization: Baylor College of Medicine. Publication: beta-catenin functions as a molecular adapter for disordered cBAF interactions. Chan YS, Gao Q, Robinson SA, Wang W, Filandrova R, Weinhold LM, Cabrera ML, Zhang M, Ambati CSR, Lerario AM, Putluri N, Kiseljak-Vassiliades K, Wierman ME, Habra MA, Hammer GD, Veverka V, Cermakova K, Hodges HC. Mol Cell. 2025 Jul 15:S1097-2765(25)00576-3. doi: 10.1016/j.molcel.2025.06.026. PubMed 40695292.
Backbone
  Vector backbone: pMAL-c4X
  Vector type: Bacterial Expression
Growth in bacteria
  Bacterial resistance: Ampicillin, 100 μg/mL
  Growth temperature: 37°C
  Growth strain: NEB Stable
  Copy number: Unknown
Gene/Insert
  Gene/Insert name: ARID1A (alt name: BAF250a)
  Species: H. sapiens (human)
  Mutation: ARID1A IDR2 (a.a. 1170-1610)
  Entrez Gene: ARID1A (a.k.a. B120, BAF250, BAF250a, BM029, C1orf4, CSS2, ELD, MRD14, OSA1, P270, SMARCF1, hELD, hOSA1)
  Promoter: tac
  Tag / fusion protein: MBP (N terminal on insert)
  Cloning method: Gene Synthesis
Terms and licenses: Academic/Nonprofit Terms; Industry Terms: Not Available to Industry
Depositor comments: Can be grown in BL21(DE3) cells.
How to cite: pMAL-c4X-MBP-ARID1A-IDR2 was a gift from Courtney Hodges (Addgene plasmid # 242216 ; http://n2t.net/addgene:242216 ; RRID:Addgene_242216)
