[The description below was written by a language model from this plasmid's Addgene catalogue record and pLannotate feature annotations shown in this document.]
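Description:
pMAL-c4X-MBP-ARID1A-IDR2 is a bacterial expression plasmid of about 8 kb, built on the pMAL-c4X backbone, for producing a fragment of human ARID1A (BAF250a) as a maltose-binding protein fusion in E. coli. The insert, made by gene synthesis, encodes residues 1170–1610 of ARID1A, designated IDR2, an intrinsically disordered region of this subunit of the SWI/SNF (cBAF) chromatin remodeling complex. It sits downstream of, and is fused to, an MBP coding sequence that lacks its signal peptide, so the N-terminally tagged fusion stays in the cytosol. MBP commonly aids solubility and allows affinity purification on amylose resin.

Transcription is driven by the strong hybrid tac promoter, which is followed by a lac operator. The plasmid also carries lacI under the lacIq promoter, giving elevated repressor levels that keep expression off until it is induced with IPTG. Downstream of the insert are remnants of the cloning site and a lacZα fragment, then the rrnB T1 and T2 terminators.

The plasmid is selected with ampicillin through the β-lactamase gene and replicates from a ColE1/pMB1-type origin. The pBR322-derived bom site and the rop gene are also present, and rop tends to lower copy number, although the record lists copy number as unknown. An M13 origin permits single-stranded DNA production with helper phage.

The depositor notes that the plasmid can be grown in BL21(DE3). The associated publication concerns β-catenin as an adapter for disordered cBAF interactions, which suggests the recombinant protein was used in biochemical or binding studies, though the record does not describe specific assays.
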