Features (pLannotate 1.2.2; 20 found; start..end, strand, type, name):
      3..80      +  promoter       lacIq promoter: lacI (mutant); In the lacIq allele, a single base change in the promoter boosts expression of the lacI gene about 10-fold.
     81..1163    +  CDS            lacI: lac repressor; lacI; The lac repressor binds to the lac operator to inhibit transcription in E. coli. This inhibition can be relieved by adding lactose or isopropyl-β-D-thiogalactopyranoside (IPTG).
   1176..1197    +  protein_bind   CAP binding site: CAP binding activates transcription in the presence of cAMP. E. coli catabolite activator protein
   1216..1233    +  promoter       tet promoter (fragment): E. coli promoter for tetracycline efflux protein gene
   1406..1434    +  promoter       tac promoter: strong E. coli promoter; hybrid between the trp and lac UV5 promoters
   1442..1458    +  protein_bind   lac operator: The lac repressor binds to the lac operator to inhibit transcription in E. coli. This inhibition can be relieved by adding lactose or isopropyl-β-D-thiogalactopyranoside (IPTG). lac repressor encoded by lacI
   1528..2628    +  CDS            MBP: maltose binding protein from E. coli; malE (mutated); This version of the gene does not encode a signal sequence, so MBP will remain in the cytosol.
   2716..4038    +  CDS            ARID1A (fragment): ARI1A_HUMAN - Also known as BAF250, BAF250A, C1orf4, OSA1, SMARCF1. Experimental evidence at protein level: Swiss-Prot protein existence level 1. Involved in transcriptional activation and repression of select genes by chromatin remodeling (alteration of DNA-nucleosome topology). Component of SWI/SNF chromatin remodeling complexes that carry out key enzymatic activities, changing chromatin structure by altering DNA-histone contacts within a nucleosome in an ATP-dependent manner. Binds DNA non-specifically. Belongs to the neural progenitors- specific chromatin remodeling complex (npBAF complex)
   4040..4056    +  misc_feature   MCS (fragment): pUC18/19 multiple cloning site
   4064..4218    +  CDS            lacZα (fragment): LacZα fragment of β-galactosidase; lacZ fragment
   4311..4426    +  ncRNA          5S rRNA: Accession: RF00001 - 5S ribosomal RNA
   4430..4516    +  terminator     rrnB T1 terminator: Escherichia coli rrnB; transcription terminator T1 from the E. coli rrnB gene
   4608..4635    +  terminator     rrnB T2 terminator: transcription terminator T2 from the E. coli rrnB gene
   4654..4745    +  promoter       AmpR promoter: bla
   4746..5606    +  CDS            AmpR: β-lactamase; bla; confers resistance to ampicillin, carbenicillin, and related antibiotics
   5648..6161    -  rep_origin     M13 ori (sequence partly withheld): M13 bacteriophage origin of replication; arrow indicates direction of (+) strand synthesis
   6272..6860    +  rep_origin     ori: high-copy-number ColE1/pMB1/pBR322/pUC origin of replication
   7046..7188    -  misc_feature   bom: basis of mobility region from pBR322
   7290..7481    -  CDS            rop: Rop protein, which maintains plasmids at low copy number; rop
   7498..7878    +  CDS            YPB1_ECOLX: Protein predicted: Swiss-Prot protein existence level 4. From Escherichia coli.
>Addgene plasmid #242216 | pMAL-c4X-MBP-ARID1A-IDR2 | addgene full sequence | sequence record 481885 | Addgene NGS Result
CCGACACCATCGAATGGTGCAAAACCTTTCGCGGTATGGCATGATAGCGCCCGGAAGAGAGTCAATTCAG
GGTGGTGAATGTGAAACCAGTAACGTTATACGATGTCGCAGAGTATGCCGGTGTCTCTTATCAGACCGTT
TCCCGCGTGGTGAACCAGGCCAGCCACGTTTCTGCGAAAACGCGGGAAAAAGTGGAAGCGGCGATGGCGG
AGCTGAATTACATTCCCAACCGCGTGGCACAACAACTGGCGGGCAAACAGTCGTTGCTGATTGGCGTTGC
CACCTCCAGTCTGGCCCTGCACGCGCCGTCGCAAATTGTCGCGGCGATTAAATCTCGCGCCGATCAACTG
GGTGCCAGCGTGGTGGTGTCGATGGTAGAACGAAGCGGCGTCGAAGCCTGTAAAGCGGCGGTGCACAATC
TTCTCGCGCAACGCGTCAGTGGGCTGATCATTAACTATCCGCTGGATGACCAGGATGCCATTGCTGTGGA
AGCTGCCTGCACTAATGTTCCGGCGTTATTTCTTGATGTCTCTGACCAGACACCCATCAACAGTATTATT
TTCTCCCATGAAGACGGTACGCGACTGGGCGTGGAGCATCTGGTCGCATTGGGTCACCAGCAAATCGCGC
TGTTAGCGGGCCCATTAAGTTCTGTCTCGGCGCGTCTGCGTCTGGCTGGCTGGCATAAATATCTCACTCG
CAATCAAATTCAGCCGATAGCGGAACGGGAAGGCGACTGGAGTGCCATGTCCGGTTTTCAACAAACCATG
CAAATGCTGAATGAGGGCATCGTTCCCACTGCGATGCTGGTTGCCAACGATCAGATGGCGCTGGGCGCAA
TGCGCGCCATTACCGAGTCCGGGCTGCGCGTTGGTGCGGATATCTCGGTAGTGGGATACGACGATACCGA
AGACAGCTCATGTTATATCCCGCCGTTAACCACCATCAAACAGGATTTTCGCCTGCTGGGGCAAACCAGC
GTGGACCGCTTGCTGCAACTCTCTCAGGGCCAGGCGGTGAAGGGCAATCAGCTGTTGCCCGTCTCACTGG
TGAAAAGAAAAACCACCCTGGCGCCCAATACGCAAACCGCCTCTCCCCGCGCGTTGGCCGATTCATTAAT
GCAGCTGGCACGACAGGTTTCCCGACTGGAAAGCGGGCAGTGAGCGCAACGCAATTAATGTAAGTTAGCT
CACTCATTAGGCACAATTCTCATGTTTGACAGCTTATCATCGACTGCACGGTGCACCAATGCTTCTGGCG
TCAGGCAGCCATCGGAAGCTGTGGTATGGCTGTGCAGGTCGTAAATCACTGCATAATTCGTGTCGCTCAA
GGCGCACTCCCGTTCTGGATAATGTTTTTTGCGCCGACATCATAACGGTTCTGGCAAATATTCTGAAATG
AGCTGTTGACAATTAATCATCGGCTCGTATAATGTGTGGAATTGTGAGCGGATAACAATTTCACACAGGA
AACAGCCAGTCCGTTTAGGTGTTTTCACGAGCACTTCACCAACAAGGACCATAGCATATGAAAATCGAAG
AAGGTAAACTGGTAATCTGGATTAACGGCGATAAAGGCTATAACGGTCTCGCTGAAGTCGGTAAGAAATT
CGAGAAAGATACCGGAATTAAAGTCACCGTTGAGCATCCGGATAAACTGGAAGAGAAATTCCCACAGGTT
GCGGCAACTGGCGATGGCCCTGACATTATCTTCTGGGCACACGACCGCTTTGGTGGCTACGCTCAATCTG
GCCTGTTGGCTGAAATCACCCCGGACAAAGCGTTCCAGGACAAGCTGTATCCGTTTACCTGGGATGCCGT
ACGTTACAACGGCAAGCTGATTGCTTACCCGATCGCTGTTGAAGCGTTATCGCTGATTTATAACAAAGAT
CTGCTGCCGAACCCGCCAAAAACCTGGGAAGAGATCCCGGCGCTGGATAAAGAACTGAAAGCGAAAGGTA
AGAGCGCGCTGATGTTCAACCTGCAAGAACCGTACTTCACCTGGCCGCTGATTGCTGCTGACGGGGGTTA
TGCGTTCAAGTATGAAAACGGCAAGTACGACATTAAAGACGTGGGCGTGGATAACGCTGGCGCGAAAGCG
GGTCTGACCTTCCTGGTTGACCTGATTAAAAACAAACACATGAATGCAGACACCGATTACTCCATCGCAG
AAGCTGCCTTTAATAAAGGCGAAACAGCGATGACCATCAACGGCCCGTGGGCATGGTCCAACATCGACAC
CAGCAAAGTGAATTATGGTGTAACGGTACTGCCGACCTTCAAGGGTCAACCATCCAAACCGTTCGTTGGC
GTGCTGAGCGCAGGTATTAACGCCGCCAGTCCGAACAAAGAGCTGGCAAAAGAGTTCCTCGAAAACTATC
TGCTGACTGATGAAGGTCTGGAAGCGGTTAATAAAGACAAACCGCTGGGTGCCGTAGCGCTGAAGTCTTA
CGAGGAAGAGTTGGTGAAAGATCCGCGGATTGCCGCCACTATGGAAAACGCCCAGAAAGGTGAAATCATG
CCGAACATCCCGCAGATGTCCGCTTTCTGGTATGCCGTGCGTACTGCGGTGATCAACGCCGCCAGCGGTC
GTCAGACTGTCGATGAAGCCCTGAAAGACGCGCAGACTAATTCGAGCTCGAACAACAACAACAATAACAA
TAACAACAACCTCGGGATCGAGGGAAGGATTTCAGAATTCGGATCCACCGGTATGCACAGTCAGATCCCC
CCATTGCCAGGCATGAGCAGGAGCAATTCAGTTGGGATCCAGGATGCCTTTAATGATGGAAGTGACTCCA
CATTCCAGAAGCGGAATTCCATGACTCCAAACCCTGGGTATCAGCCCAGTATGAATACCTCTGACATGAT
GGGGCGCATGTCCTATGAGCCAAATAAGGATCCTTATGGCAGCATGAGGAAAGCTCCAGGGAGTGATCCC
TTCATGTCCTCAGGGCAGGGCCCCAACGGCGGGATGGGTGACCCCTACAGTCGTGCTGCCGGCCCTGGGC
TAGGAAATGTGGCGATGGGACCACGACAGCACTATCCCTATGGAGGTCCTTATGACAGAGTGAGGACGGA
GCCTGGAATAGGGCCTGAGGGAAACATGAGCACTGGGGCCCCACAGCCGAATCTCATGCCTTCCAACCCA
GACTCGGGGATGTATTCTCCTAGCCGCTACCCCCCGCAGCAGCAGCAGCAGCAGCAGCAACGACATGATT
CCTATGGCAATCAGTTCTCCACCCAAGGCACCCCTTCTGGCAGCCCCTTCCCCAGCCAGCAGACTACAAT
GTATCAACAGCAACAGCAGAATTACAAGCGGCCAATGGATGGCACATATGGCCCTCCTGCCAAGCGGCAC
GAAGGGGAGATGTACAGCGTGCCATACAGCACTGGGCAGGGGCAGCCTCAGCAGCAGCAGTTGCCCCCAG
CCCAGCCCCAGCCTGCCAGCCAGCAACAAGCTGCCCAGCCTTCCCCTCAGCAAGATGTATACAACCAGTA
TGGCAATGCCTATCCTGCCACTGCCACAGCTGCTACTGAGCGCCGACCAGCAGGCGGCCCCCAGAACCAA
TTTCCATTCCAGTTTGGCCGAGACCGTGTCTCTGCACCCCCTGGCACCAATGCCCAGCAAAACATGCCAC
CACAAATGATGGGCGGCCCCATACAGGCATCAGCTGAGGTTGCTCAGCAAGGCACCATGTGGCAGGGGCG
TAATGACATGACCTATAATTATGCCAACAGGCAGAGCACGGGCTCTGCCCCCCAGGGCCCCGCCTATCAT
GGCGTGAACCGAACAGATGAAATGCTGCACACAGATCAGAGGGCCAACCACGAAGGCTCGTGGCCTTCCC
ATGGCACACGCCAGCCCCCATATGGTCCCTCTGCCCCTGTGCCCCCCATGACAAGGCCCCCTCCATCTAA
CTACCAGCCCCCACCAAGCATGCAGAATCACATTCCTCAGGTATCCAGCCCTGCTCCCCTGCCCCGGCCA
ATGGAGAACCGCACCTCTCCTAGCAAGTCTCCATTCCTGCACTCTGGGTGAGTCGACCTGCAGGCAAGCT
TGGCACTGGCCGTCGTTTTACAACGTCGTGACTGGGAAAACCCTGGCGTTACCCAACTTAATCGCCTTGC
AGCACATCCCCCTTTCGCCAGCTGGCGTAATAGCGAAGAGGCCCGCACCGATCGCCCTTCCCAACAGTTG
CGCAGCCTGAATGGCGAATGGCAGCTTGGCTGTTTTGGCGGATGAGATAAGATTTTCAGCCTGATACAGA
TTAAATCAGAACGCAGAAGCGGTCTGATAAAACAGAATTTGCCTGGCGGCAGTAGCGCGGTGGTCCCACC
TGACCCCATGCCGAACTCAGAAGTGAAACGCCGTAGCGCCGATGGTAGTGTGGGGTCTCCCCATGCGAGA
GTAGGGAACTGCCAGGCATCAAATAAAACGAAAGGCTCAGTCGAAAGACTGGGCCTTTCGTTTTATCTGT
TGTTTGTCGGTGAACGCTCTCCTGAGTAGGACAAATCCGCCGGGAGCGGATTTGAACGTTGCGAAGCAAC
GGCCCGGAGGGTGGCGGGCAGGACGCCCGCCATAAACTGCCAGGCATCAAATTAAGCAGAAGGCCATCCT
GACGGATGGCCTTTTTGCGTTTCTACAAACTCTTTTGTTTATTTTTCTAAATACATTCAAATATGTATCC
GCTCATGAGACAATAACCCTGATAAATGCTTCAATAATATTGAAAAAGGAAGAGTATGAGTATTCAACAT
TTCCGTGTCGCCCTTATTCCCTTTTTTGCGGCATTTTGCCTTCCTGTTTTTGCTCACCCAGAAACGCTGG
TGAAAGTAAAAGATGCTGAAGATCAGTTGGGTGCACGAGTGGGTTACATCGAACTGGATCTCAACAGCGG
TAAGATCCTTGAGAGTTTTCGCCCCGAAGAACGTTTCCCAATGATGAGCACTTTTAAAGTTCTGCTATGT
GGCGCGGTATTATCCCGTGTTGACGCCGGGCAAGAGCAACTCGGTCGCCGCATACACTATTCTCAGAATG
ACTTGGTTGAGTACTCACCAGTCACAGAAAAGCATCTTACGGATGGCATGACAGTAAGAGAATTATGCAG
TGCTGCCATAACCATGAGTGATAACACTGCGGCCAACTTACTTCTGACAACGATCGGAGGACCGAAGGAG
CTAACCGCTTTTTTGCACAACATGGGGGATCATGTAACTCGCCTTGATCGTTGGGAACCGGAGCTGAATG
AAGCCATACCAAACGACGAGCGTGACACCACGATGCCTGTAGCAATGGCAACAACGTTGCGCAAACTATT
AACTGGCGAACTACTTACTCTAGCTTCCCGGCAACAATTAATAGACTGGATGGAGGCGGATAAAGTTGCA
GGACCACTTCTGCGCTCGGCCCTTCCGGCTGGCTGGTTTATTGCTGATAAATCTGGAGCCGGTGAGCGTG
GGTCTCGCGGTATCATTGCAGCACTGGGGCCAGATGGTAAGCCCTCCCGTATCGTAGTTATCTACACGAC
GGGGAGTCAGGCAACTATGGATGAACGAAATAGACAGATCGCTGAGATAGGTGCCTCACTGATTAAGCAT
TGGTAACTGTCAGACCAAGTTTACTCATATATACTTTAGATTGATT
[38 nt withheld, positions 5647-5684]
A
[37 nt withheld, positions 5686-5722]
ATTTTGTTAAAATTCGCGTTAAATTTTTGTTAAATCAGCTCATTTTTTAACCAATAGGCCGAAATCGGCA
AAATCCCTTATAAATCAAAAGAATAGACCGAGATAGGGT
[37 nt withheld, positions 5832-5868]
AAAGAACGTGGACTCCAACGTCAAAGG
[141 nt withheld, positions 5896-6036]
G
[125 nt withheld, positions 6038-6162]
AAAGGATCTAGGTGAAGATCCTTTTTGATAATCTCATGACCAAAATCCCTTAACGTGAGTTTTCGTTCCA
CTGAGCGTCAGACCCCGTAGAAAAGATCAAAGGATCTTCTTGAGATCCTTTTTTTCTGCGCGTAATCTGC
TGCTTGCAAACAAAAAAACCACCGCTACCAGCGGTGGTTTGTTTGCCGGATCAAGAGCTACCAACTCTTT
TTCCGAAGGTAACTGGCTTCAGCAGAGCGCAGATACCAAATACTGTCCTTCTAGTGTAGCCGTAGTTAGG
CCACCACTTCAAGAACTCTGTAGCACCGCCTACATACCTCGCTCTGCTAATCCTGTTACCAGTGGCTGCT
GCCAGTGGCGATAAGTCGTGTCTTACCGGGTTGGACTCAAGACGATAGTTACCGGATAAGGCGCAGCGGT
CGGGCTGAACGGGGGGTTCGTGCACACAGCCCAGCTTGGAGCGAACGACCTACACCGAACTGAGATACCT
ACAGCGTGAGCTATGAGAAAGCGCCACGCTTCCCGAAGGGAGAAAGGCGGACAGGTATCCGGTAAGCGGC
AGGGTCGGAACAGGAGAGCGCACGAGGGAGCTTCCAGGGGGAAACGCCTGGTATCTTTATAGTCCTGTCG
GGTTTCGCCACCTCTGACTTGAGCGTCGATTTTTGTGATGCTCGTCAGGGGGGCGGAGCCTATGGAAAAA
CGCCAGCAACGCGGCCTTTTTACGGTTCCTGGCCTTTTGCTGGCCTTTTGCTCACATGTTCTTTCCTGCG
TTATCCCCTGATTCTGTGGATAACCGTATTACCGCCTTTGAGTGAGCTGATACCGCTCGCCGCAGCCGAA
CGACCGAGCGCAGCGAGTCAGTGAGCGAGGAAGCGGAAGAGCGCCTGATGCGGTATTTTCTCCTTACGCA
TCTGTGCGGTATTTCACACCGCATATATGGTGCACTCTCAGTACAATCTGCTCTGATGCCGCATAGTTAA
GCCAGTATACACTCCGCTATCGCTACGTGACTGGGTCATGGCTGCGCCCCGACACCCGCCAACACCCGCT
GACGCGCCCTGACGGGCTTGTCTGCTCCCGGCATCCGCTTACAGACAAGCTGTGACCGTCTCCGGGAGCT
GCATGTGTCAGAGGTTTTCACCGTCATCACCGAAACGCGCGAGGCAGCTGCGGTAAAGCTCATCAGCGTG
GTCGTGCAGCGATTCACAGATGTCTGCCTGTTCATCCGCGTCCAGCTCGTTGAGTTTCTCCAGAAGCGTT
AATGTCTGGCTTCTGATAAAGCGGGCCATGTTAAGGGCGGTTTTTTCCTGTTTGGTCACTGATGCCTCCG
TGTAAGGGGGATTTCTGTTCATGGGGGTAATGATACCGATGAAACGAGAGAGGATGCTCACGATACGGGT
TACTGATGATGAACATGCCCGGTTACTGGAACGTTGTGAGGGTAAACAACTGGCGGTATGGATGCGGCGG
GACCAGAGAAAAATCACTCAGGGTCAATGCCAGCGCTTCGTTAATACAGATGTAGGTGTTCCACAGGGTA
GCCAGCAGCATCCTGCGATGCAGATCCGGAACATAATGGTGCAGGGCGCTGACTTCCGCGTTTCCAGACT
TTACGAAACACGGAAACCGAAGACCATTCATGTTGTTGCTCAGGTCGCAGACGTTTTGCAGCAGCAGTCG
CTTCACGTTCGCTCGCGTATCGGTGATTCATTCTGCTAACCAGTAAGGCAACCCCGCCAGCCTAGCCGGG
TCCTCAACGACAGGAGCACGATCATGCGCACCCGTGGCCAGGACCCAACGCTGCCCGAAATT
